>Addgene plasmid #239132 | pLS405_YCR051W | addgene full sequence | sequence record 474388 | Addgene NGS Result
TATGTATCCGCTCATGAGACAATAACCCTGATAAATGCTTCAATAATATTGAAAAAGGAAGAGTATGAGT
ATTCAACATTTCCGTGTCGCCCTTATTCCCTTTTTTGCGGCATTTTGCCTTCCTGTTTTTGCTCACCCAG
AAACGCTGGTGAAAGTAAAAGATGCAGAAGATCAGTTGGGTGCGCGAGTGGGTTACATCGAACTGGACCT
CAACAGTGGTAAGATACTAGAGAGTTTTCGCCCCGAAGAACGATTCCCAATGATGTCCACTTTTAAGGTT
CTGCTATGTGGCGCGGTATTATCCCGTATTGACGCGGGGCAAGAGCAACTAGGTCGCCGCATACACTATT
CTCAGAATGACTTGGTTGAGTATTCACCAGTCACAGAAAAGCATCTTACGGATGGCATGACAGTAAGAGA
ATTATGTAGTGCTGCCATAACGATGAGTGATAACACGGCGGCGAACTTACTTCTGACAACGATTGGAGGA
CCAAAGGAGCTAACCGCTTTTTTGCACAACATGGGGGATCATGTAACTCGCCTTGATCGTTGGGAACCAG
AGCTGAATGAAGCCATACCAAACGACGAGCGTGACACCACGATGCCTGTTGCTATGGCAACAACCTTGCG
GAAACTATTAACTGGCGAACTACTTACTCTAGCTTCCCGGCAACAGTTAATAGACTGGATGGAGGCTGAT
AAAGTTGCAGGACCACTTCTGCGCTCTGCGCTTCCGGCTGGCTGGTTTATTGCTGATAAATCTGGGGCCG
GAGAGCGTGGGTCACGCGGTATCATAGCAGCACTAGGGCCAGATGGTAAGCCCTCCCGTATCGTAGTTAT
CTACACGACGGGGAGCCAGGCAACTATGGATGAACGAAATAGACAGATCGCTGAGATAGGTGCGTCACTG
ATTAAGCATTGGTAGTAGAAAAGATCAAAGGATCTTCTTGAGATCCTTTTTTTCTGCGCGTAATCTGCTG
CTTGCAAACAAAAAAACCACCGCTACCAGCGGTGGTTTGTTTGCCGGATCAAGAGCTACCAACTCTTTTT
CCGAAGGTAACTGGCTTCAGCAGAGCGCAGATACCAAATACTGTCCTTCTAGTGTAGCCGTAGTTAGGCC
ACCACTTCAAGAACTCTGTAGCACCGCCTACATACCTCGCTCTGCTAATCCTGTTACCAGTGGCTGCTGC
CAGTGGCGATAAGTCGTGTCTTACCGGGTTGGACTCAAGACGATAGTTACCGGATAAGGCGCAGCGGTCG
GGCTGAACGGGGGGTTCGTGCACACAGCCCAGCTTGGAGCGAACGACCTACACCGAACTGAGATACCTAC
AGCGTGAGCTATGAGAAAGCGCCACGCTTCCCGAAGGGAGAAAGGCGGACAGGTATCCGGTAAGCGGCAG
GGTCGGAACAGGAGAGCGCACGAGGGAGCTTCCAGGGGGAAACGCCTGGTATCTTTATAGTCCTGTCGGG
TTTCGCCACCTCTGACTTGAGCGTCGATTTTTGTGATGCTCGTCAGGGGGGCGGAGCCTATGGAAACAGG
AAACAGCTATGACGCGCGCTAATGTGTTGGACAACGACGGCGATACCCCGTTGCACCATGTGGAGGATGT
GGCCACTGCCAGGTTGATCGTGGAAGAGCTGGGTGGAGACTTCACTATCAGGAATGTGGAGGGCCAAACG
CCATACGACTCGTTCGTCGAGAACGGTGAAGATGGTGAGCTAATCGAGTACATGAGGATTAAGTCCGGCG
TGGCCGATGTTCACGGAGTGGACGGCGTGCAGGGTGAGGGTGTCATCGACAGCAAATTGCTGGAAGAGTT
CAAGGACAACGTGAGATACACCTTGGAAAATGACCCTGAGGAAGGAGCCGATGAGGCCACTCTGCAACGC
AGGAGGCAGTTGGAACAGATCATTACGGGAGACAACGCTGAGGAGGAGTTGGAAAGGTACATCCGTGCTA
TGGTCAGAGAGCGCTCCACCGTGGTCAAAGACAGGGGCAAAGAGCTCCTAGGTCTATATATATATCTATA
TACATATTTATATATATTATTAGAACTTTACAATATAGTATATACCATTCATTGTTTAAGTTTCGGGTAA
TACTTTTTTTTTCCTTGTCATAACCCCAAAAATTTTCGATGCCTTTGATATAATTGAGAACAAGAAGAGT
TTGCAGGTGACAAAAATCGATGATTATAGGTGTTGTGACGACAAAATGAACGCTAATATATGGGTGGCTG
CTTCAGATGGTAATTTGGACCGAGTGGAACATATCCTCCGCGAGAGTAAAGGCGCCATGACCCCGCAATC
CAAGGACATTAACGGCTACACTCCAATGCATGCTGCCGCCGCATACGGCCACCTGGATTTGCTGAAGAAA
ATGTGCAATGAGTACAATGGAGACATGTCGACCTGCAGGCATGCCCTAGGACTGGCCGTCGTTTTACAAC
TGTGGGAATACTCAGGTATCGTAAGATGCAAGAGTTCGAGTCTCTTAGCAACCATTATTTTTTTCCTCAA
CATAACGAGAACACACAGGGGCGCTATCGCACAGAATCAAATTCGATGACTGGAAATTTTTTGTTAATTT
CAGAGGTCGCCTGACGCATATACCTTTTTCAACTGAAAAATTGGGAGAAAAAGGAAAGGTGAGAGGCCGG
AACCGGCTTTTCATATAGAATAGAGAAGCGTTCATGACTAAATGCTTGCATCACAATACTTGAAGTTGAC
AATATTATTTAAGGACCTATTGTTTTTTCCAATAGGTGGTTAGCAATCGTCTTACTTTCTAACTTTTCTT
ACCTTTTACATTTCAGCAATATATATATATATTTCAAGGATATACCATTCTAATGTCTGCCCCTAAGAAG
ATCGTCGTTTTGCCAGGGGACCACGTTGGTCAAGAAATCACAGCCGAAGCCATTAAGGTTCTTAAAGCTA
TTTCTGATGTTCGTTCCAATGTCAAGTTCGATTTCGAGAATCATTTAATTGGTGGTGCTGCTATCGACGC
TACTGGTGTCCCACTTCCAGATGAGGCTCTGGAAGCCTCCAAGAAGGCTGATGCCGTTTTGTTAGGTGCT
GTGGGTGGTCCTAAATGGGGTACGGGTAGTGTTAGACCAGAACAAGGTTTACTAAAAATCCGTAAAGAAC
TTCAATTATACGCCAATTTAAGACCATGTAACTTTGCATCCGATTCTCTTTTAGACTTATCTCCAATCAA
GCCACAATTTGCTAAAGGTACTGACTTCGTTGTTGTCAGAGAATTAGTGGGAGGTATTTACTTTGGTAAG
AGAAAGGAGGACGATGGTGATGGTGTCGCTTGGGATAGTGAACAATACACCGTTCCAGAAGTGCAAAGAA
TCACAAGAATGGCGGCTTTCATGGCCCTACAACATGAGCCACCTTTACCTATTTGGTCCTTAGATAAAGC
TAATCTTTTGGCCTCATCAAGATTATGGAGAAAAACTGTGGAGGAAACCATCAAGAACGAGTTTCCTACA
TTGAAGGTTCAACATCAGTTGATTGATTCTGCCGCCATGATCCTAGTTAAGAACCCAACCCACCTAAACG
GTATTATTATCACCAGCAATATGTTTGGTGATATTATCTCCGATGAAGCCTCCGTTATCCCAGGTTCGTT
GGGTTTGTTGCCATCTGCGTCGTTGGCCTCTTTGCCAGACAAGAACACCGCATTTGGTTTGTACGAACCA
TGTCACGGTTCTGCGCCAGATTTGCCAAAGAATAAGGTTGATCCTATCGCCACTATCTTGTCTGCGGCTA
TGATGTTGAAATTGTCATTGAACTTGCCAGAAGAAGGTAAGGCCATTGAAGATGCAGTTAAAAAGGTTTT
GGATGCAGGAATCAGAACTGGTGATTTAGGTGGTTCCAATAGTACCACCGAAGTCGGTGATGCTGTCGCC
GAAGAAGTTAAGAAAATCCTTGCTTAAAAAGATTCTCTTTTTTTATGATATTTATACATAAACTATATAA
ATGAAATTCATAATAGAAACGACACGAAATTACAAAATGGAATATGTTCATAGGATATACGAAACTATAT
ACGCAATCTACATACATTTATCAAGAAGGAGAAAAAGGAGGATAGTAAAGGAATACAGGTAAGCAAATTG
ATACTAATGGCTCAACGTGATAAGGAAAAAGAATTGCACTTTAACATTAAAATTGACAAGGAATAGGTCA
CCACACAAAAAGTTAGGTGTAACAGAAAATCATAAAACTACGATTCCTAATTTGATATTGGAGGATTTTC
TCTAAAAAAAAAAAAATACAACAAATAAAAAACACTCAATGACCTGACCATTTGATGGAGTTTAAGTCAA
TACCTTCTTGAA
Features (pLannotate 1.2.2; 9 found; start..end, strand, type, name):
      1..64      +  promoter       AmpR promoter: bla
     65..924     +  CDS            AmpR (fragment): β-lactamase; bla; confers resistance to ampicillin, carbenicillin, and related antibiotics
    948..1536    +  rep_origin     ori: high-copy-number ColE1/pMB1/pBR322/pUC origin of replication
   1561..1974    +  CDS            YCU1_YEAST (fragment): Experimental evidence at protein level: Swiss-Prot protein existence level 1. From Saccharomyces cerevisiae (strain ATCC 204508 / S288c) (Baker's yeast).
   2216..2407    +  CDS            YCU1_YEAST (fragment): Experimental evidence at protein level: Swiss-Prot protein existence level 1. From Saccharomyces cerevisiae (strain ATCC 204508 / S288c) (Baker's yeast).
   2407..2424    +  misc_feature   MCS (fragment): pUC18/19 multiple cloning site
   2431..2450    +  CDS            lacZα (fragment): LacZα fragment of β-galactosidase; lacZ fragment
   2448..2852    +  promoter       LEU2 promoter: S. cerevisiae LEU2
   2853..3947    +  CDS            LEU2: 3-isopropylmalate dehydrogenase, required for leucine biosynthesis; S. cerevisiae LEU2; yeast auxotrophic marker
