[The description below was written by a language model from this plasmid's Addgene catalogue record and pLannotate feature annotations shown in this document.]
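Description:
pLS405_YCR051W is an empty-backbone, integrating shuttle vector for Saccharomyces cerevisiae, built on pLS405, a minimal backbone that has been depleted of restriction sites outside the polylinker so that cloning enzymes cut only where intended. The whole plasmid is 4,352 bp. In E. coli it is maintained at high copy through a ColE1/pUC-type origin and selected with ampicillin via the bla gene and its promoter. No yeast replication origin or centromere is annotated, consistent with its integrating design: it can persist in yeast only after recombining into the chromosome. Transformants are selected by leucine prototrophy conferred by the S. cerevisiae LEU2 gene under its own promoter.

The distinguishing modification is the insertion of sequences from the non-essential gene YCR051W into the multiple cloning site, intended to direct single-copy genomic integration. The feature table shows these as two separate fragments matching the YCR051W protein (YCU1_YEAST), lying between the bacterial origin and the residual pUC-type polylinker, with an unannotated gap of a couple of hundred bases between them. The record does not say what occupies this gap or how the plasmid is meant to be linearised for targeting. A short remnant of the MCS and a trace of lacZα sit just upstream of the LEU2 promoter, and M13 forward and reverse primer sites are listed for sequencing across the cloning region.

No gene of interest, yeast expression promoter or terminator is present. Users add their own cassette to the polylinker, then integrate it at the YCR051W locus for stable, defined-copy expression in leu2 strains.
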