Addgene plasmid #239132: pLS405_YCR051W
Purpose: (Empty Backbone) Minimal integrating shuttle vector depleted of restriction sites outside the polylinker region, yeast selection marker LEU2
Depositing lab: Sahand Jamal Rahi. Depositing organization: Swiss Federal Institute of Technology (EPFL). Publication: Minimal shuttle vectors for Saccharomyces cerevisiae. Scutteri L, Barth P, Rahi SJ. Synth Biol (Oxf). 2025 May 21;10(1):ysaf010. doi: 10.1093/synbio/ysaf010. eCollection 2025. PubMed 40612073.
Backbone
  Vector backbone: pLS405
  Backbone size (bp): 4352
  Modifications to backbone: Sequences from the non-essential gene YCR051W have been introduced into the MCS of pLS405 for single-copy genomic integration.
  Vector type: Bacterial Expression, Yeast Expression ; Integrating
  Selectable markers: LEU2
Growth in bacteria
  Bacterial resistance: Ampicillin, 100 μg/mL
  Growth temperature: 37°C
  Growth strain: DH5alpha
  Copy number: High Copy
Gene/Insert
  Sequencing primers: 5′ M13 fwd; 3′ M13 rev
Terms and licenses: Academic/Nonprofit Terms; Industry Terms: Not Available to Industry
Depositor comments: Please visit https://doi.org/10.1101/2024.11.05.622133 for bioRxiv preprint.
How to cite: pLS405_YCR051W was a gift from Sahand Jamal Rahi (Addgene plasmid # 239132 ; http://n2t.net/addgene:239132 ; RRID:Addgene_239132)
